Addgene plasmid #130179: pRDAX-EMMI-004 Esp3I//(A)-AarI-SacB-AarI-(Z)//Esp3I
Purpose: EMMA Kit # 1000000119 extension
Depositing lab: Gary Lewin. Depositing organization: Max-Delbrueck-Centrum fuer Molekulare Medizin (MDC).
Backbone
  Vector backbone: custom built
  Vector type: Synthetic Biology
Growth in bacteria
  Bacterial resistance: Ampicillin, 100 μg/mL
  Growth temperature: 37°C
  Growth strain: DH5alpha
  Copy number: High Copy
Gene/Insert
  Gene/Insert name: SacB
  Species: Bacterial
  Cloning method: Restriction Enzyme; 5′ cloning site unknown (unknown if destroyed); 3′ cloning site unknown (unknown if destroyed)
Terms and licenses: Academic/Nonprofit Terms; Industry Terms: Not Available to Industry
How to cite: pRDAX-EMMI-004 Esp3I//(A)-AarI-SacB-AarI-(Z)//Esp3I was a gift from Gary Lewin (Addgene plasmid # 130179 ; http://n2t.net/addgene:130179 ; RRID:Addgene_130179)
