[The description below was written by a language model from this plasmid's Addgene catalogue record and pLannotate feature annotations shown in this document.]
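Description:
pRDAX-EMMI-004 Esp3I//(A)-AarI-SacB-AarI-(Z)//Esp3I is a custom-built synthetic biology plasmid of about 4.7 kb, deposited as an extension to the EMMA modular assembly kit. It is a purely bacterial cloning vector. Replication relies on a high-copy ColE1/pUC-type origin, and selection is by ampicillin through a β-lactamase gene that, according to the annotation, is driven by a cat promoter. The origin and AmpR cassette are insulated by short transcription terminators (T3Te, T7Te and the bidirectional tonB terminator), an arrangement that limits read-through between backbone modules and the cloning region.

The payload is a counter-selectable stuffer. The Bacillus subtilis sacB gene, preceded by its native sacR promoter and control region, encodes secreted levansucrase, which makes E. coli sensitive to sucrose. The feature table also shows a chloramphenicol acetyltransferase (cat) gene with a fragment of its promoter immediately downstream of sacB. The catalogue entry does not mention this gene and lists only ampicillin as the resistance, so whether cat belongs to the replaceable cassette or to the backbone cannot be determined from the record.

The name indicates that the SacB cassette is bracketed by AarI sites, then by fusion positions labelled (A) and (Z), with outer Esp3I sites. These restriction sites are not annotated in the feature table. AarI and Esp3I are type IIS enzymes, so the layout suggests a Golden Gate-style intermediate or receiver vector: parts assembled through AarI would displace sacB, with correct clones enriched on sucrose, and the product could then be released with Esp3I. This workflow is inferred from the name, because the stated purpose says only that the plasmid extends the EMMA kit.
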