Features (pLannotate 1.2.2; 10 found; start..end, strand, type, name):
     80..525     +  promoter       sacB promoter: sacR; sacB promoter and control region
    526..1947    +  CDS            SacB: secreted levansucrase that renders bacterial growth sensitive to sucrose; Bacillus subtilis sacB; negative selection marker
   2025..2044    +  promoter       cat promoter (fragment): promoter of the E. coli cat gene encoding chloramphenicol acetyltransferase
   2045..2701    +  CDS            cat: CAT_ECOLX - Experimental evidence at protein level: Swiss-Prot protein existence level 1. This enzyme is an effector of chloramphenicol resistance in bacteria. From Escherichia coli. This protein is used as a marker in many commonly used cloning vectors, such as pACYC184.
   2974..3003    +  terminator     T3Te terminator: phage T3 early transcription terminator
   3025..3612    +  rep_origin     ori: high-copy-number ColE1/pMB1/pBR322/pUC origin of replication
   3624..3651    -  terminator     T7Te terminator: phage T7 early transcription terminator
   3675..4535    -  CDS            AmpR: β-lactamase; bla; confers resistance to ampicillin, carbenicillin, and related antibiotics
   4536..4638    -  promoter       cat promoter: promoter of the E. coli cat gene encoding chloramphenicol acetyltransferase
   4639..4670    -  terminator     tonB terminator: bidirectional E. coli tonB-P14 transcription terminator
>Addgene plasmid #130179 | pRDAX-EMMI-004 Esp3I//(A)-AarI-SacB-AarI-(Z)//Esp3I | addgene full sequence | sequence record 271047 | Addgene NGS Result
TGGAGGTCAGGTATGATTTAAACGTCTCTTAGGATATGCAGGTGTCGCAGCGGACACTTCGCGATCCTTT
TTAACCCATCACATATACCTGCCGTTCACTATTATTTAGTGAAATGAGATATTATGATATTTTCTGAATT
GTGATTAAAAAGGCAACTTTATGCCCATGCAACAGAAACTATAAAAAATACAGAGAATGAAAAGAAACAG
ATAGATTTTTTAGTTCTTTAGGCCCGTAGTCTGCAAATCCTTTTATGATTTTCTATCAAACAAAAGAGGA
AAATAGACCAGTTGCAATCCAAACGAGAGTCTAATAGAATGAGGTCGAAAAGTAAATCGCGCGGGTTTGT
TACTGATAAAGCAGGCAAGACCTAAAATGTGTAAAGGGCAAAGTGTATACTTTGGCGTCACCCCTTACAT
ATTTTAGGTCTTTTTTTATTGTGCGTAACTAACTTGCCATCTTCAAACAGGAGGGCTGGAAGAAGCAGAC
CGCTAACACAGTACATAAAAAAGGAGACATGAACGATGAACATCAAAAAGTTTGCAAAACAAGCAACAGT
ATTAACCTTTACTACCGCACTGCTGGCAGGAGGCGCAACTCAAGCGTTTGCGAAAGAAACGAACCAAAAG
CCATATAAGGAAACATACGGCATTTCCCATATTACACGCCATGATATGCTGCAAATCCCTGAACAGCAAA
AAAATGAAAAATATCAAGTTCCTGAATTCGATTCGTCCACAATTAAAAATATCTCTTCTGCAAAAGGCCT
GGACGTTTGGGACAGCTGGCCATTACAAAACGCTGACGGCACTGTCGCAAACTATCACGGCTACCACATC
GTCTTTGCATTAGCCGGAGATCCTAAAAATGCGGATGACACATCGATTTACATGTTCTATCAAAAAGTCG
GCGAAACTTCTATTGACAGCTGGAAAAACGCTGGCCGCGTCTTTAAAGACAGCGACAAATTCGATGCAAA
TGATTCTATCCTAAAAGACCAAACACAAGAATGGTCAGGTTCAGCCACATTTACATCTGACGGAAAAATC
CGTTTATTCTACACTGATTTCTCCGGTAAACATTACGGCAAACAAACACTGACAACTGCACAAGTTAACG
TATCAGCATCAGACAGCTCTTTGAACATCAACGGTGTAGAGGATTATAAATCAATCTTTGACGGTGACGG
AAAAACGTATCAAAATGTACAGCAGTTCATCGATGAAGGCAACTACAGCTCAGGCGACAACCATACGCTG
AGAGATCCTCACTACGTAGAAGATAAAGGCCACAAATACTTAGTATTTGAAGCAAACACTGGAACTGAAG
ATGGCTACCAAGGCGAAGAATCTTTATTTAACAAAGCATACTATGGCAAAAGCACATCATTCTTCCGTCA
AGAAAGTCAAAAACTTCTGCAAAGCGATAAAAAACGCACGGCTGAGTTAGCAAACGGCGCTCTCGGTATG
ATTGAGCTAAACGATGATTACACACTGAAAAAAGTGATGAAACCGCTGATTGCATCTAACACAGTAACAG
ATGAAATTGAACGCGCGAACGTCTTTAAAATGAACGGCAAATGGTACCTGTTCACTGACTCCCGCGGATC
AAAAATGACGATTGACGGCATTACGTCTAACGATATTTACATGCTTGGTTATGTTTCTAATTCTTTAACT
GGCCCATACAAGCCGCTGAACAAAACTGGCCTTGTGTTAAAAATGGATCTTGATCCTAACGATGTAACCT
TTACTTACTCACACTTCGCTGTACCTCAAGCGAAAGGAAACAATGTCGTGATTACAAGCTATATGACAAA
CAGAGGATTCTACGCAGACAAACAATCAACGTTTGCGCCAAGCTTCCTGCTGAACATCAAAGGCAAGAAA
ACATCTGTTGTCAAAGACAGCATCCTTGAACAAGGACAATTAACAGTTAACAAATAAAAACGCAAAAGAA
AATGCCGATATCCTATTGGCATTTTCTTTTATTTCTTATCAACATAAAGGTGAATCCCATAGGGCAGGAG
CTAAGGAAGCTAAAATGGAGAAAAAAATCACTGGATATACCACCGTTGATATATCCCAATGGCATCGTAA
AGAACATTTTGAGGCATTTCAGTCAGTTGCTCAATGTACCTATAACCAGACCGTTCAGCTGGATATTACG
GCCTTTTTAAAGACCGTAAAGAAAAATAAGCACAAGTTTTATCCGGCCTTTATTCACATTCTTGCCCGCC
TGATGAATGCTCATCCGGAATTCCGTATGGCAATGAAAGACGGTGAGCTGGTGATATGGGATAGTGTTCA
CCCTTGTTACACCGTTTTCCATGAGCAAACTGAAACGTTTTCATCGCTCTGGAGTGAATACCACGACGAT
TTCCGGCAGTTTCTACACATATATTCGCAAGATGTGGCGTGTTACGGTGAAAACCTGGCCTATTTCCCTA
AAGGGTTTATTGAGAATATGTTTTTCGTGTCAGCCAATCCCTGGGTGAGTTTCACCAGTTTTGATTTAAA
CGTGGCCAATATGGACAACTTCTTCGCCCCCGTTTTCACCATGGGCAAATATTATACGCAAGGCGACAAG
GTGCTGATGCCGCTGGCGATTCAGGTTCATCATGCCGTTTGTGATGGCTTCCATGTCGGCAGAATGCTTA
ATGAATTACAACAGTACTGCGATGAGTGGCAGGGCGGGGCGTAATTCCCGGCCAGGACCCAACGCTGCCC
GAGATGCGCCGCGTGCGGCTGCTGGAGATGGCGGACGCGATGGATATGTTCTGCCAAGGGTTGGTTTGCG
CATTCACAGTTCTCCGCAAGAATTGATTGGCTCCAATTCTTGGAGTGGTGAATCCGTTAGCGAGGTGCCG
CCGGCTTCCATGCTCGGAAAGCCGCACGACACCTGCATATACGAAGAGACGCATTCAGGACGAGCCTCAG
ACTCCAGCGTAACTGGACTGCAATCAACTCACTGGCTCACCTTCACGGGTGGGCCTTTCTTCGGTAGAAA
ATCAAAGGATCTTCTTGAGATCCTTTTTTTCTGCGCGTAATCTGCTGCTTGCAAACAAAAAAACCACCGC
TACCAGCGGTGGTTTGTTTGCCGGATCAAGAGCTACCAACTCTTTTTCCGAGGTAACTGGCTTCAGCAGA
GCGCAGATACCAAATACTGTTCTTCTAGTGTAGCCGTAGTTAGGCCACCACTTCAAGAACTCTGTAGCAC
CGCCTACATACCTCGCTCTGCTAATCCTGTTACCAGTGGCTGCTGCCAGTGGCGATAAGTCGTGTCTTAC
CGGGTTGGACTCAAGACGATAGTTACCGGATAAGGCGCAGCGGTCGGGCTGAACGGGGGGTTCGTGCACA
CAGCCCAGCTTGGAGCGAACGACCTACACCGAACTGAGATACCTACAGCGTGAGCTATGAGAAAGCGCCA
CGCTTCCCGAAGGGAGAAAGGCGGACAGGTATCCGGTAAGCGGCAGGGTCGGAACAGGAGAGCGCACGAG
GGAGCTTCCAGGGGGAAACGCCTGGTATCTTTATAGTCCTGTCGGGTTTCGCCACCTCTGACTTGAGCAT
CGATTTTTGTGATGCTCGTCAGGGGGGCGGAGCCTATGGAAAAACGCCAGCAACGCAGAAAGGCCCACCC
GAAGGTGAGCCAGGTGATTACATTTGGGCCCTCATTACCAATGCTTAATCAGTGAGGCACCTATCTCAGC
GATCTGTCTATTTCGTTCATCCATAGTTGCCTGACTCCCCGTCGTGTAGATAACTACGATGCGGGAGGGC
TTACCATCTGGCCCCAGTGCTGCAATGATACCGCGAGAACCACGCTCACCGGCTCCAGATTTATCAGCAA
TAAACCAGCCAGCCGGGAGGGCCGAGCGCAGAAGTGATCCTGCAACTTTATCCGCCTCCATCCAGTCTAT
TAATTGTTGCCGGGAAGCTAGAGTAAGTAGTTCGCCAGTTAATAGTTTGCGCAACGTTGTTGCCATTGCT
ACAGGCATCGTGGTGTCACGCTCGTCGTTTGGTATGGCTTCATTCAGCTCCGGTTCCCAACGATCAAGGC
GAGTTACATGATCCCCCATGTTGTGCAAAAAAGCGGTTAGCTCCTTCGGTCCTCCGATCGTTGCCAGAAG
TAAGTTGGCCGCAGTGTTATCACTCATGGTTATGGCAGCACTGCATAATTCTCTTACTGTCATGCCATCC
GTGAGATGCTTTTCTGTGACTGGTGAGTACTCAACCAAGTCATTCTGAGAATAGTGTATGCGGCGACCGA
GTTGCTCTTGCCCGGCGTCAATACGGGATAATACCGCGCCACATAGCAGAACTTTAAAAGTGCTCATCAT
TGGAAAACGTTCTTCGGGGCGTAAACTCTCAAGGATCTTACCGCTGTTGAGATCCAGTTCGATGTAACCC
ACTCGTGCACCCAACTGATCTTCAGCATCTTTTACTTTCACCAGCGTTTCTGGGTGAGCAAAAACAGGAA
GGCAAAATGCCGCAAAAAAGGGAATAAGGGCGACACGGAAATGTTGAATACTCATTTTAGCTTCCTTAGC
TCCTGAAAATCTCGATAACTCAAAAAATACGCCCGGTAGTGATCTTATTTCATTATGGTGAAAGTTGGAA
CCTCTTACGTGCCGATCAAGTCAAAAGCCTCCGGTCGGAGGCTTTTGACTTTCTGCTA
